>Addgene plasmid #185756 | pUb-HisUb-Ubc9-ChE1 v4.5 | addgene full sequence | sequence record 370408 | Addgene NGS Result
TTAATACGACTCACTATAGGGGAATTGTGAGCGGATAACAATTCCCCTGTAGAAATAATTTTGTTTAACT
TTAATAAGGAGATATACCATGGGCAGCAGCCATCACCATCATCACCACGATTACGATATCCCAACGACCG
AAAACCTGTATTTTCAGGGCGCCATGGGATCCATGCAAATTTTCGTAAAGACCCTGACCGGGAAGACCAT
TACACTTGAGGTGGAGCCCAGCGACACAATTGAGAACGTCAAGGCCAAGATCCAGGATAAAGAGGGCATC
CCGCCTGACCAACAACGTTTAATCTTCGCAGGCAAGCAGTTAGAGGACGGCCGTACACTGAGTGACTATA
ATATCCAAAAGGAATCTACCCTGCACTTGGTTCTCCGCCTTCGTGGTGGCTGAGGATCCCCGGGAATTCA
TCGTGACTGACTGACGCTGCAGGTCGACAAGCTTGCGGCCGCATAATGCTTAACCCCTTGGGGCCTCTAA
ACGGGTCTTGAGGGGTTTTTTGCATGCATCGTATTGTACACGGCCGCATAATCGAAATTAATACGACTCA
CTATAGGGGAATTGTGAGCGGATAACAATTCCCCATCTTAGTATATTAGTTAAGTATAAGAAGGAGATAT
ACATATGTCCGGAATTGCCCTCTCTCGCTTAGCTCAGGAACGCCGTGCGTGGCGCAAAGATCACCCGTTT
GGGTTTGTTGCCGTGCCTACCAAAAATCCTGACGGTACGATGAATCTTATGAACTGGGAATGCGCGATCC
CTGGCAAGAAAGGCACACCGTGGGAAGGCGGCTTGTTCAAGCTGCGTATGTTGTTCAAAGATGATTACCC
GTCAAGTCCGCCTAAATGTAAATTCGAGCCGCCGTTATTTCATCCAAACGTGTATCCCAGCGGTACGGTT
TGCCTGAGCATCCTTGAAGAAGACAAAGATTGGCGTCCCGCAATTACCATCAAGCAGATTCTGCTCGGCA
TTCAAGAGCTGTTAAATGAACCAAACATTCAGGACCCAGCGCAGGCAGAAGCCTATACTATCTACTGTCA
GAACCGTGTAGAGTATGAGAAGCGCGTCCGTGCACAAGCGAAAAAGTTTGCCCCGTCGTAACTCGAGTCT
GGTAAAGAAACCGCTGCTGCGAAATTTGAACGCCAGCACATGGACTCGTCTACTAGCGCAGCTTAATTAA
CCTAGGCTGCTGCCACCGCTGAGCAATAACTAGCATAACCCCTTGGGGCCTCTAAACGGGTCTTGAGGGG
TTTTTTGCTGAAACCTCAGGCATTTGAGAAGCACGGTACCATTAAGTCGAACAGAAAGTAATCGTATTGT
ACACGGCCGCATAATCGAAATTAATACGACTCACTATAGGGGAATTGTGAGCGGATAACAATTCCCCATC
TTAGTATATTAGTTAAGTATAAGAAGGAGATATACATATGGCCAAGAACGGCAGTGAAGCAGACATAGAC
GAGGGCCTTTACTCCCGGCAGCTGTATGTGTTGGGCCATGAGGCAATGAAGCGGCTCCAGACATCCAGTG
TCCTGGTATCAGGCCTGCGGGGCCTGGGCGTGGAGATCGCTAAGAACATCATCCTTGGTGGGGTCAAGGC
TGTTACCCTACATGACCAGGGCACTGCCCAGTGGGCTGATCTTTCCTCCCAGTTCTACCTGCGGGAGGAG
GACATCGGTAAAAACCGGGCCGAGGTATCACAGCCCCGCCTCGCTGAGCTCAACAGCTATGTGCCTGTCA
CTGCCTACACTGGACCCCTCGTTGAGGACTTCCTTAGTGGTTTCCAGGTGGTGGTGCTCACCAACACCCC
CCTGGAGGACCAGCTGCGAGTGGGTGAGTTCTGTCACAACCGTGGCATCAAGCTGGTGGTGGCAGACACG
CGGGGCCTGTTTGGGCAACTCTTCTGTGACTTTGGAGAGGAAATGATCCTCACAGATTCCAATGGGGAGC
AGCCACTCAGTGCTATGGTTTCTATGGTTACCAAGGACAACCCCGGTGTGGTTACCTGCCTGGATGAGGC
CCGACACGGGTTTGAGAGCGGGGACTTTGTCTCCTTTTCAGAAGTACAGGGCATGGTTGAACTCAACGGA
AATCAGCCCATGGAGATCAAAGTCCTGGGTCCTTATACCTTTAGCATCTGTGACACCTCCAACTTCTCCG
ACTACATCCGTGGAGGCATCGTCAGTCAGGTCAAAGTACCTAAGAAGATTAGCTTTAAATCCTTGGTGGC
CTCACTGGCAGAACCTGACTTTGTGGTGACGGACTTCGCCAAGTTTTCTCGCCCTGCCCAGCTGCACATT
GGCTTCCAGGCCCTGCACCAGTTCTGTGCTCAGCATGGCCGGCCACCCCGGCCCCGCAATGAGGAGGATG
CAGCAGAACTGGTAGCCTTAGCACAGGCTGTGAATGCTCGAGCCCTGCCAGCAGTGCAGCAAAATAACCT
GGACGAGGACCTCATCCGGAAGCTGGCATATGTGGCTACTGGGGATCTGGCACCCATAAACGCCTTCATT
GGGGGCCTGGCTGCCCAGGAAGTCATGAAGGCCTGCTCCGGGAAGTTCATGCCCATCATGCAGTGGCTAT
ACTTTGATGCCCTTGAGTGTCTCCCTGTCGACAAAGAGGTCCTCACAGAAGACAAGTGCCTCCAGCGCCA
GAACCGTTATGACGGGCAAGTGGCTGTGTTTGGCTCAGACCTGCAAGAGAAGCTGGGCAAGCAGAAGTAT
TTCCTGGTGGGTGCGGGGGCCATTGGCTGTGAGCTGCTCAAGAACTTTGCCATGATTGGGCTGGGCTGCG
GGGAGGGTGGAGAAATCATCGTTACAGACATGGACACCATTGAGAAGTCAAATCTGAATCGACAGTTTCT
TTTCCGGCCCTGGGATGTCACGAAGTTAAAGTCTGACACGGCTGCTGCAGCTGTGCGCCAAATGAATCCA
CATATCCGGGTGACAAGCCACCAGAACCGTGTGGGTCCTGACACGGAGCGCATCTATGATGACGATTTTT
TCCAAAACCTAGATGGCGTGGCCAATGCCCTGGACAACGTGGATGCCCGCATGTATATGGACCGCCGCTG
TGTCTACTACCGGAAGCCACTGCTGGAGTCAGGCACACTGGGTACCAAAGGCAATGTGCAGGTGGTGATC
CCCTTCCTGACAGAGTCGTACAGTTCCAGCCAGGACCCACCTGAGAAGTCCATCCCCATCTGTACCCTGA
AGAACTTCCCTAATGCCATCGAGCACACCCTGCAGTGGGCTCGGGATGAGTTTGAAGGCCTCTTCAAGCA
GCCAGCAGAAAATGTCAACCAGTACCTCACAGACCCCAAGTTTGTGGAGCGAACACTGCGGCTGACAGGC
ACTCAACCCTTGGAGGTGCTGGAGGCCGTGCAGCGCAGCCTGGTGCTGCAGCGACCACAGACCTGGGCTG
ACTGCGTGACCTGGGCCTGCCACCACTGGCACACCCAGTACTCGAACAACATCCGGCAGCTGCTGCACTA
CATCCCTCCTGACCAGCTCACAAGCTCGGGAGCGCCGTTCTGGTCTGGGCCCAAACGCTGTCCACACCCG
CTCACCTTTGATGTCAACAATCCCCTGCATCTGGACTATGTGATGGCTGCTGCCAACCTGTTTGCCCAGA
CTTACGGGCTGACAGGCTCTCAGGACCGAGCTGCTGTGTCCACATTCCTGCAGTCTGTGCAGGTCCCCGA
ATTTACCCCCAAGTCTGGCGTCAAGATCCATGTTTCTGACCAGGAGCTGCAGAGCGCCAATGCCTCTGTT
GATGACAGTCGTCTTGAGGAGCTCAAAGCCACTCTGCCCAGCCCAGACAAGCTCCCTGGATTCAAGATGT
ACCCCATTGACTTTGAGAAGGATGAAGACAGCAACTTTCATATGGATTTCATCGAGGCTGCATCCAACCT
CCGGGCAGAAAACTATGACATTCCTTCTGCAGACCGGCACAAGAGCAAGCTGATTGCAGGGAAGATCATC
CCCGCCATTGCCACGACCTCAGCAGCCGTGGTTGGCCTTGTGTGTCTGGAACTGTATAAGGTTGTGCAGG
GGCACCGACAGCTTGACTCCTACAAGAATGGTTTCCTCAACTTGGCCCTGCCTTTCTTTGGTTTCTCTGA
ACCCCTTGCCGCACCACGTCACCAGTACTATAACCAAGAGTGGACATTGTGGGATCGCGTGACTGTGCGG
CTGAATGTACATAAAGTGACTGTTCTCACCTTACAAGACAAGATAGTGAAAGAAAAATTTGCTATGGTAG
CACCAGATGTCCAAATTGAAGATGGGAAAGGAACAATCCTAATATCTTCCGAAGAGGGAGAGACGGAAGC
TAATAATCACAAGAAGTTGTCAGAATTTGGAATTAGAAATGGCAGCCGGCTTCAAGCAGATGACTTCCTC
CAGGACTATACTTTATTGATCAACATCCTTCATAGTGAAGACCTTGGAAAGGACGTTGAATTTGAAGTTG
TTGGTGATTAACCTAGGGACCTTGGCCCCAAGGGCTAGGCTGCTGCCACCGCTGAGCAATAACTAGCATA
ACCCCTTGGGGCCTCTAAACGGGTCTTGAGGGGTTTTTTGCTGAAACCTCAGGCATTTGAGAAGCACACG
GTCACACTGCTTCCGGTAGTCAATAAACCGGTAAACCAGCAATAGACATAAGCGGCTATTTAACGACCCT
GCCCTGAACCGACGACCGGGTCATCGTGGCCGGATCTTGCGGCCCCTCGGCTTGAACGAATTGTTAGACA
TTATTTGCCGACTACCTTGGTGATCTCGCCTTTCACGTAGTGGACAAATTCTTCCAACTGATCTGCGCGC
GAGGCCAAGCGATCTTCTTCTTGTCCAAGATAAGCCTGTCTAGCTTCAAGTATGACGGGCTGATACTGGG
CCGGCAGGCGCTCCATTGCCCAGTCGGCAGCGACATCCTTCGGCGCGATTTTGCCGGTTACTGCGCTGTA
CCAAATGCGGGACAACGTAAGCACTACATTTCGCTCATCGCCAGCCCAGTCGGGCGGCGAGTTCCATAGC
GTTAAGGTTTCATTTAGCGCCTCAAATAGATCCTGTTCAGGAACCGGATCAAAGAGTTCCTCCGCCGCTG
GACCTACCAAGGCAACGCTATGTTCTCTTGCTTTTGTCAGCAAGATAGCCAGATCAATGTCGATCGTGGC
TGGCTCGAAGATACCTGCAAGAATGTCATTGCGCTGCCATTCTCCAAATTGCAGTTCGCGCTTAGCTGGA
TAACGCCACGGAATGATGTCGTCGTGCACAACAATGGTGACTTCTACAGCGCGGAGAATCTCGCTCTCTC
CAGGGGAAGCCGAAGTTTCCAAAAGGTCGTTGATCAAAGCTCGCCGCGTTGTTTCATCAAGCCTTACGGT
CACCGTAACCAGCAAATCAATATCACTGTGTGGCTTCAGGCCGCCATCCACTGCGGAGCCGTACAAATGT
ACGGCCAGCAACGTCGGTTCGAGATGGCGCTCGATGACGCCAACTACCTCTGATAGTTGAGTCGATACTT
CGGCGATCACCGCTTCCCTCATACTCTTCCTTTTTCAATATTATTGAAGCATTTATCAGGGTTATTGTCT
CATGAGCGGATACATATTTGAATGTATTTAGAAAAATAAACAAATAGCTAGCTCACTCGGTCGCTACGCT
CCGGGCGTGAGACTGCGGCGGGCGCTGCGGACACATACAAAGTTACCCACAGATTCCGTGGATAAGCAGG
GGACTAACATGTGAGGCAAAACAGCAGGGCCGCGCCGGTGGCGTTTTTCCATAGGCTCCGCCCTCCTGCC
AGAGTTCACATAAACAGACGCTTTTCCGGTGCATCTGTGGGAGCCGTGAGGCTCAACCATGAATCTGACA
GTACGGGCGAAACCCGACAGGACTTAAAGATCCCCACCGTTTCCGGCGGGTCGCTCCCTCTTGCGCTCTC
CTGTTCCGACCCTGCCGTTTACCGGATACCTGTTCCGCCTTTCTCCCTTACGGGAAGTGTGGCGCTTTCT
CATAGCTCACACACTGGTATCTCGGCTCGGTGTAGGTCGTTCGCTCCAAGCTGGGCTGTAAGCAAGAACT
CCCCGTTCAGCCCGACTGCTGCGCCTTATCCGGTAACTGTTCACTTGAGTCCAACCCGGAAAAGCACGGT
AAAACGCCACTGGCAGCAGCCATTGGTAACTGGGAGTTCGCAGAGGATTTGTTTAGCTAAACACGCGGTT
GCTCTTGAAGTGTGCGCCAAAGTCCGGCTACACTGGAAGGACAGATTTGGTTGCTGTGCTCTGCGAAAGC
CAGTTACCACGGTTAAGCAGTTCCCCAACTGACTTAACCTTCGATCAAACCACCTCCCCAGGTGGTTTTT
TCGTTTACAGGGCAAAAGATTACGCGCAGAAAAAAAGGATCTCAAGAAGATCCTTTGATCTTTTCTACTG
AACCGCTCTAGATTTCAGTGCAATTTATCTCTTCAAATGTAGCACCTGAAGTCAGCCCCATACGATATAA
GTTGTAATTCTCATGTTAGTCATGCCCCGCGCCCACCGGAAGGAGCTGACTGGGTTGAAGGCTCTCAAGG
GCATCGGTCGAGATCCCGGTGCCTAATGAGTGAGCTAACTTACATTAATTGCGTTGCGCTCACTGCCCGC
TTTCCAGTCGGGAAACCTGTCGTGCCAGCTGCATTAATGAATCGGCCAACGCGCGGGGAGAGGCGGTTTG
CGTATTGGGCGCCAGGGTGGTTTTTCTTTTCACCAGTGAGACGGGCAACAGCTGATTGCCCTTCACCGCC
TGGCCCTGAGAGAGTTGCAGCAAGCGGTCCACGCTGGTTTGCCCCAGCAGGCGAAAATCCTGTTTGATGG
TGGTTAACGGCGGGATATAACATGAGCTGTCTTCGGTATCGTCGTATCCCACTACCGAGATGTCCGCACC
AACGCGCAGCCCGGACTCGGTAATGGCGCGCATTGCGCCCAGCGCCATCTGATCGTTGGCAACCAGCATC
GCAGTGGGAACGATGCCCTCATTCAGCATTTGCATGGTTTGTTGAAAACCGGACATGGCACTCCAGTCGC
CTTCCCGTTCCGCTATCGGCTGAATTTGATTGCGAGTGAGATATTTATGCCAGCCAGCCAGACGCAGACG
CGCCGAGACAGAACTTAATGGGCCCGCTAACAGCGCGATTTGCTGGTGACCCAATGCGACCAGATGCTCC
ACGCCCAGTCGCGTACCGTCTTCATGGGAGAAAATAATACTGTTGATGGGTGTCTGGTCAGAGACATCAA
GAAATAACGCCGGAACATTAGTGCAGGCAGCTTCCACAGCAATGGCATCCTGGTCATCCAGCGGATAGTT
AATGATCAGCCCACTGACGCGTTGCGCGAGAAGATTGTGCACCGCCGCTTTACAGGCTTCGACGCCGCTT
CGTTCTACCATCGACACCACCACGCTGGCACCCAGTTGATCGGCGCGAGATTTAATCGCCGCGACAATTT
GCGACGGCGCGTGCAGGGCCAGACTGGAGGTGGCAACGCCAATCAGCAACGACTGTTTGCCCGCCAGTTG
TTGTGCCACGCGGTTGGGAATGTAATTCAGCTCCGCCATCGCCGCTTCCACTTTTTCCCGCGTTTTCGCA
GAAACGTGGCTGGCCTGGTTCACCACGCGGGAAACGGTCTGATAAGAGACACCGGCATACTCTGCGACAT
CGTATAACGTTACTGGTTTCACATTCACCACCCTGAATTGACTCTCTTCCGGGCGCTATCATGCCATACC
GCGAAAGGTTTTGCGCCATTCGATGGTGTCCGGGATCTCGACGCTCTCCCTTATGCGACTCCTGCATTAG
GAAA
Features (pLannotate 1.2.2; 25 found; start..end, strand, type, name):
      2..20      +  promoter       T7 promoter: promoter for bacteriophage T7 RNA polymerase
     21..45      +  protein_bind   lac operator: The lac repressor binds to the lac operator to inhibit transcription in E. coli. This inhibition can be relieved by adding lactose or isopropyl-β-D-thiogalactopyranoside (IPTG). lac repressor encoded by lacI
     60..82      +  RBS            RBS: efficient ribosome binding site from bacteriophage T7 gene 10 (Olins and Rangwala, 1989)
    140..160     +  CDS            TEV site: tobacco etch virus (TEV) protease recognition and cleavage site
    173..400     +  CDS            UBIQ_CERCA: Experimental evidence at protein level: Swiss-Prot protein existence level 1. Ubiquitin exists either covalently attached to another protein, or free (unanchored). When covalently bound, it is conjugated to target proteins via an isopeptide bond either as a monomer (monoubiquitin), a polymer linked via different Lys residues of the ubiquitin (polyubiquitin chains) or a linear polymer linked via the initiator Met of the ubiquitin (linear polyubiquitin chains). Polyubiquitin chains, when attached to a target protein, have different functions depending on the Lys residue of the ubiquitin that is
    471..512     +  terminator     T7 terminator (fragment): transcription terminator for bacteriophage T7 RNA polymerase
    549..567     +  promoter       T7 promoter: promoter for bacteriophage T7 RNA polymerase
    568..592     +  protein_bind   lac operator: The lac repressor binds to the lac operator to inhibit transcription in E. coli. This inhibition can be relieved by adding lactose or isopropyl-β-D-thiogalactopyranoside (IPTG). lac repressor encoded by lacI
    635..1108    +  CDS            UBE2I: UBC9_CHICK - Also known as UBC9, UBCE9. Experimental evidence at protein level: Swiss-Prot protein existence level 1. Accepts the ubiquitin-like proteins SUMO1, SUMO2 and SUMO3 from the UBLE1A-UBLE1B E1 complex and catalyzes their covalent attachment to other proteins with the help of an E3 ligase such as RANBP2 or CBX4. Essential for nuclear architecture and chromosome segregation. From Gallus gallus (Chicken).
   1124..1165    +  CDS            S-Tag (fragment): affinity and epitope tag derived from pancreatic ribonuclease A
   1195..1212    +  CDS            SET1 (fragment): solubility-enhancement tag derived from T7 phage gene 10B
   1220..1267    +  terminator     T7 terminator: transcription terminator for bacteriophage T7 RNA polymerase
   1352..1370    +  promoter       T7 promoter: promoter for bacteriophage T7 RNA polymerase
   1371..1395    +  protein_bind   lac operator: The lac repressor binds to the lac operator to inhibit transcription in E. coli. This inhibition can be relieved by adding lactose or isopropyl-β-D-thiogalactopyranoside (IPTG). lac repressor encoded by lacI
   1438..4200    +  CDS            UBA1 (fragment): UBA1_HUMAN - Also known as A1S9T, UBE1. Experimental evidence at protein level: Swiss-Prot protein existence level 1. Catalyzes the first step in ubiquitin conjugation to mark cellular proteins for degradation through the ubiquitin-proteasome system (PubMed:1606621, PubMed:1447181). Activates ubiquitin by first adenylating its C-terminal glycine residue with ATP, and thereafter linking this residue to the side chain of a cysteine residue in E1, yielding a ubiquitin-E1 thioester and free AMP (PubMed:1447181). Essential for the formation of radiation-induced foci, timely DNA repair and for respo
   4518..4535    +  CDS            SET1 (fragment): solubility-enhancement tag derived from T7 phage gene 10B
   4543..4590    +  terminator     T7 terminator: transcription terminator for bacteriophage T7 RNA polymerase
   4761..5552    -  CDS            SmR: aminoglycoside adenylyltransferase (Murphy, 1985); aadA; confers resistance to spectinomycin and streptomycin
   5553..5644    -  promoter       AmpR promoter: bla
   5692..6430    -  rep_origin     CloDF13 ori: Plasmids containing the CloDF13 (CDF) origin of replication can be propagated in E. coli cells that contain additional plasmids with compatible origins.
   6527..6591    -  CDS            TcR (fragment): tetracycline efflux protein; tet; confers resistance to tetracycline
   6606..6627    -  protein_bind   CAP binding site: CAP binding activates transcription in the presence of cAMP. E. coli catabolite activator protein
   6640..7722    -  CDS            lacI: lac repressor; lacI; The lac repressor binds to the lac operator to inhibit transcription in E. coli. This inhibition can be relieved by adding lactose or isopropyl-β-D-thiogalactopyranoside (IPTG).
   7723..7800    -  promoter       lacI promoter: lacI
   7808..7843    -  CDS            TcR (fragment): tetracycline efflux protein; tet; confers resistance to tetracycline
