[The description below was written by a language model from this plasmid's Addgene catalogue record and pLannotate feature annotations shown in this document.]
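Description:
pUb-HisUb-Ubc9-ChE1 v4.5 is a 7.8 kb bacterial co-expression plasmid built on the pSUMO1 backbone. It produces three components of an engineered ubiquitylation system in E. coli from a single vector. It replicates from the CloDF13 (CDF) origin, is recorded as low copy, and is compatible with plasmids carrying other origin types, so a substrate-encoding plasmid could be maintained alongside it. Selection is by spectinomycin through the aadA (SmR) aminoglycoside adenylyltransferase gene, driven by the AmpR promoter. The backbone also carries lacI under its own promoter. Short tetracycline-resistance fragments appear to be non-functional remnants.

The payload is three tandem cassettes in the same orientation, each with its own T7 promoter, lac operator and downstream T7 terminator. Expression therefore depends on T7 RNA polymerase and can be induced with IPTG. The first cassette encodes ubiquitin with an N-terminal His6 tag, and the annotation shows a TEV protease site upstream of the ubiquitin coding sequence. The second encodes human Ubc9, the SUMO E2 conjugating enzyme, carrying a K14R mutation; the automated annotation matched it to the chicken orthologue, presumably because of high sequence conservation. The third encodes ChE1 v4.5, a chimeric E1 activating enzyme of about 3 kb. Most of it matches human UBA1, and the origin of the remaining C-terminal portion is not annotated. S-Tag and SET1 fragments downstream of the coding regions look like vector-derived remnants.

According to the associated publication title, the engineered E1 is paired with Ubc9 for site-specific ubiquitylation of proteins.
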