Addgene plasmid #185756: pUb-HisUb-Ubc9-ChE1 v4.5
Purpose: Bacterial expression of His-Ub, Ubc9 and ChE1 v4.5
Depositing lab: Jeffrey Bode. Depositing organization: ETH Zurich (Swiss Federal Institute of Technology). Publication: Site-Specific Protein Ubiquitylation Using an Engineered, Chimeric E1 Activating Enzyme and E2 SUMO Conjugating Enzyme Ubc9. Akimoto G, Fernandes AP, Bode JW. ACS Cent Sci. 2022 Feb 23;8(2):275-281. doi: 10.1021/acscentsci.1c01490. Epub 2022 Feb 9. PubMed 35237717.
Backbone
  Vector backbone: pSUMO1
Growth in bacteria
  Bacterial resistance: Spectinomycin, 50 μg/mL
  Growth temperature: 37°C
  Growth strain: DH5alpha
  Copy number: Low Copy
Gene/Insert 1
  Gene/Insert name: His-Ub
  Insert size (bp): 312
  Promoter: T7
  Tag / fusion protein: His6 (N terminal on insert)
  Cloning method: Gibson Cloning
  Sequencing primers: 5′ aggagatataccatgggcagc
Gene/Insert 2
  Gene/Insert name: Ubc9
  Species: H. sapiens (human)
  Insert size (bp): 474
  Mutation: K14R
  Promoter: T7
  Cloning method: Gibson Cloning
  Sequencing primers: 5′ aagaaggagatatacatatgtcc
Gene/Insert 3
  Gene/Insert name: ChE1 v4.5
  Insert size (bp): 3051
  Promoter: T7
  Cloning method: Gibson Cloning
  Sequencing primers: 5′ gaaggagatatacatatggcc
Terms and licenses: Academic/Nonprofit Terms; Industry Terms: Not Available to Industry
How to cite: pUb-HisUb-Ubc9-ChE1 v4.5 was a gift from Jeffrey Bode (Addgene plasmid # 185756 ; http://n2t.net/addgene:185756 ; RRID:Addgene_185756)
